>Addgene plasmid #17716 | pRS306Sup35R1+2 | depositor full sequence | sequence record 8707 | Author sequence
GACGAAAGGGCCTCGTGATACGCCTATTTTTATAGGTTAATGTCATGATAATAATGGTTTCTTAGACGTC
AGGTGGCACTTTTCGGGGAAATGTGCGCGGAACCCCTATTTGTTTATTTTTCTAAATACATTCAAATATG
TATCCGCTCATGAGACAATAACCCTGATAAATGCTTCAATAATATTGAAAAAGGAAGAGTATGAGTATTC
AACATTTCCGTGTCGCCCTTATTCCCTTTTTTGCGGCATTTTGCCTTCCTGTTTTTGCTCACCCAGAAAC
GCTGGTGAAAGTAAAAGATGCTGAAGATCAGTTGGGTGCACGAGTGGGTTACATCGAACTGGATCTCAAC
AGCGGTAAGATCCTTGAGAGTTTTCGCCCCGAAGAACGTTTTCCAATGATGAGCACTTTTAAAGTTCTGC
TATGTGGCGCGGTATTATCCCGTATTGACGCCGGGCAAGAGCAACTCGGTCGCCGCATACACTATTCTCA
GAATGACTTGGTTGAGTACTCACCAGTCACAGAAAAGCATCTTACGGATGGCATGACAGTAAGAGAATTA
TGCAGTGCTGCCATAACCATGAGTGATAACACTGCGGCCAACTTACTTCTGACAACGATCGGAGGACCGA
AGGAGCTAACCGCTTTTTTGCACAACATGGGGGATCATGTAACTCGCCTTGATCGTTGGGAACCGGAGCT
GAATGAAGCCATACCAAACGACGAGCGTGACACCACGATGCCTGTAGCAATGGCAACAACGTTGCGCAAA
CTATTAACTGGCGAACTACTTACTCTAGCTTCCCGGCAACAATTAATAGACTGGATGGAGGCGGATAAAG
TTGCAGGACCACTTCTGCGCTCGGCCCTTCCGGCTGGCTGGTTTATTGCTGATAAATCTGGAGCCGGTGA
GCGTGGGTCTCGCGGTATCATTGCAGCACTGGGGCCAGATGGTAAGCCCTCCCGTATCGTAGTTATCTAC
ACGACGGGGAGTCAGGCAACTATGGATGAACGAAATAGACAGATCGCTGAGATAGGTGCCTCACTGATTA
AGCATTGGTAACTGTCAGACCAAGTTTACTCATATATACTTTAGATTGATTTAAAACTTCATTTTTAATT
TAAAAGGATCTAGGTGAAGATCCTTTTTGATAATCTCATGACCAAAATCCCTTAACGTGAGTTTTCGTTC
CACTGAGCGTCAGACCCCGTAGAAAAGATCAAAGGATCTTCTTGAGATCCTTTTTTTCTGCGCGTAATCT
GCTGCTTGCAAACAAAAAAACCACCGCTACCAGCGGTGGTTTGTTTGCCGGATCAAGAGCTACCAACTCT
TTTTCCGAAGGTAACTGGCTTCAGCAGAGCGCAGATACCAAATACTGTCCTTCTAGTGTAGCCGTAGTTA
GGCCACCACTTCAAGAACTCTGTAGCACCGCCTACATACCTCGCTCTGCTAATCCTGTTACCAGTGGCTG
CTGCCAGTGGCGATAAGTCGTGTCTTACCGGGTTGGACTCAAGACGATAGTTACCGGATAAGGCGCAGCG
GTCGGGCTGAACGGGGGGTTCGTGCACACAGCCCAGCTTGGAGCGAACGACCTACACCGAACTGAGATAC
CTACAGCGTGAGCTATGAGAAAGCGCCACGCTTCCCGAAGGGAGAAAGGCGGACAGGTATCCGGTAAGCG
GCAGGGTCGGAACAGGAGAGCGCACGAGGGAGCTTCCAGGGGGAAACGCCTGGTATCTTTATAGTCCTGT
CGGGTTTCGCCACCTCTGACTTGAGCGTCGATTTTTGTGATGCTCGTCAGGGGGGCGGAGCCTATGGAAA
AACGCCAGCAACGCGGCCTTTTTACGGTTCCTGGCCTTTTGCTGGCCTTTTGCTCACATGTTCTTTCCTG
CGTTATCCCCTGATTCTGTGGATAACCGTATTACCGCCTTTGAGTGAGCTGATACCGCTCGCCGCAGCCG
AACGACCGAGCGCAGCGAGTCAGTGAGCGAGGAAGCGGAAGAGCGCCCAATACGCAAACCGCCTCTCCCC
GCGCGTTGGCCGATTCATTAATGCAGCTGGCACGACAGGTTTCCCGACTGGAAAGCGGGCAGTGAGCGCA
ACGCAATTAATGTGAGTTACCTCACTCATTAGGCACCCCAGGCTTTACACTTTATGCTTCCGGCTCGTAT
GTTGTGTGGAATTGTGAGCGGATAACAATTTCACACAGGAAACAGCTATGACCATGATTACGCCAAGCTC
GGAATTAACCCTCACTAAAGGGAACAAAAGCTGGGTACCGGGCCCCCCCTCGAGGTCGACGGTATCGATA
AGCTTGATATCGAATTCCTCGAGAAGATATCCATCATATTACCATTGTAATACTGCCAGGAATAATAGGA
CCAACCAACAGGCAAACAGTTTAAACGACTTATTAACCGCGTTAATAGGTGTTCCACCATATGAAGGCAC
TGAACCAGAAATTGAAGCAAATACCGAACAGGAGGGCGAAAAGGGAGAAGAAAAGGATAAGAAGGATAAG
TCTGAAGCACCCAAAGAGGAAGCTGGCGAAACCAACAAAGAAAAACCTTTGAATCAGCTGGAGGAATCGT
CGAGACCACCATTAGCCAAAAAATCTTCATCGTTCGCTCACCTACAAGCGCCTTCCCCAATACCTGACCC
GTTACAAGTATCCAAGCCTGAAACGAGAATGGACTTACCATTTTCACCAGAAGTGAATGTCTATGATACC
GAGGACACTTACGTAGTTGTTCTTGCGTTACCAGGTGCTAACTCTAGGGCTTTCCACATTGATTACCATC
CATCTTCTCATGAGATGCTCATCAAGGGTAAGATCGAAGACAGAGTGGGCATTGATGAAAAATTCTTGAA
GATCACGGAACTAAAATATGGTGCGTTTGAGAGAACCGTTAAATTCCCCGTGCTGCCACGCATTAAGGAC
GAAGAAATTAAAGCTACTTACAACAACGGTCTACTACAAATTAAGGTGCCTAAAATTGTCAATGACACTG
AAAAGCCGAAGCCAAAAAAGAGGATCGCCATTGAGGAAATACCCGACGAAGAATTGGAGTTTGAAGAAAA
TCCCAACCCTACGGTAGAAAATTGAATATCGTATCTGTTTATACACACATACATACATTTATATTTATAA
TAAGCGTTAAAATTTCGGCAGAATATCTGTCAACCACACAAAAATCATACAACGAATGGTATATGCTTCA
TTTCTTTGTTTCGCATTAGCTGCGCTATTTGACTCAAATTATTATTTTTTACTAAGACGACGCGTCACAG
TGTTCGAGTCTGTGTCATTTCTTTTGTAATTCTCTTAAACCACTTCATAAAGTTGTGAAGTTCATAGCAA
AATTCTTCCGCAAAAAGATGAATCTTAGTTCTCAGCCCACCAAAAGAGGTACATGCTAAGATCATACAGA
AGTTATTGTCACTTCTTACCTTGCTCTTAAATGTACATTACAACCGGGTATTATATCTTACATCATCGTA
TAATATGATCTTTCTTTATGGAGAAAATTTTTTTTTCACTCGACCAAAGCTCCCATTGCTTCTGAAGAGT
GTAGTGTATATTGGTACATCTTCTCTTGAAAGACTCCATTGTACTGTAACAAAAAGCGGTTTCTTCATCG
ACTTGCTCGGAATAACATCTATATCTGCCCACTAGCAACAGGATCCATGTCGGATTCAAACCAAGGCAAC
AATCAGCAAAACTACCAGCAATACAGCCAGAACGGTAACCAACAACAAGGTAACAACAGATACCAAGGTT
ATCAAGCTTACAATGCTCAAGCCCAACCTGCAGGTGGGTACTACCAAAATTACCAAGGTTATTCCGGATA
TCCACAAGGTGGAGGTACTTGGGGTCAACCCCATGGAGGTGGTTGGGGTCAACCACAAGGCGGCCGTGGA
AATTACAAAAACTTCAACTACAATAACAATTTGCAAGGATATCAAGCTGGTTTCCAACCACAGTCTCAAG
GTATGTCTTTGAACGACTTTCAAAAGCAACAAAAGCAGGCCGCTCCCAAACCAAAGAAGACTTTGAAGCT
TGTCTCCAGTTCCGGTATCAAGTTGGCCAATGCTACCAAGAAGGTTGGCACAAAACCTGCCGAATCTGAT
AAGAAAGAGGAAGAGAAGTCTGCTGAAACCAAAGAACCAACTAAAGAGCCAACAAAGGTCGAAGAACCAG
TTAAAAAGGAGGAGAAACCAGTCCAGACTGAAGAAAAGACGGAGGAAAAATCGGAACTTCCAAAGGTAGA
AGACCTTAAAATCTCTGAATCAACACATAATACCAACAATGCCAATGTTACCAGTGCTGATGCCTTGATC
AAGGAACAGGAAGAAGAAGTGGATGACGAAGTTGTTAACGATCCGCGGATGTTTGGTGGTAAAGATCACG
TTTCTTTAATTTTCATGGGTCATGTTGATGCCGGTAAATCTACTATGGGTGGTAATCTACTATACTTGAC
TGGCTCTGTGGATAAGAGAACTATTGAGAAATATGAAAGAGAAGCCAAGGATGCAGGCAGACAAGGTTGG
TACTTGTCATGGGTCATGGATACCAACAAAGAAGAAAGAAATGATGGTAAGACTATCGAAGTTGGTAAGG
CCTACTTTGAAACTGAAAAAAGGCGTTATACCATATTGGATGCTCCTGGTCATAAAATGTACGTTTCCGA
GATGATCGGTGGTGCTTCTCAAGCTGATGTTGGTGTTTTGGTCATTTCCGCCAGAAAGGGTGAGTACGAA
ACCGGTTTTGAGAGAGGTGGTCAAACTCGTGAACACGCCCTATTGGCCAAGACCCAAGGTGTTAATAAGA
TGGTTGTCGTCGTAAATAAGATGGATGACCCAACCGTTAACTGGTCTAAGGAACGTTACGACCAATGTGT
GAGTAATGTCAGCAATTTCTTGAGAGCAATTGGTTACAACATTAAGACAGACGTTGTATTTATGCCAGTA
TCCGGCTACAGTGGTGCAAATTTGAAAGATCACGTAGATCCAAAAGAATGCCCATGGTACACCGGCCCAA
CTCTGTTAGAATATCTGGATACAATGAACCACGTCGACCGTCACATCAATGCTCCATTCATGTTGCCTAT
TGCCGCTAAGATGAAGGATCTAGGTACCATCGTTGAAGGTAAAATTGAATCCGGTCATATCAAAAAGGGT
CAATCCACCCTACTGATGCCTAACAAAACCGCTGTGGAAATTCAAAATATTTACAACGAAACTGAAAATG
AAGTTGATATGGCTATGTGTGGTGAGCAAGTTAAACTAAGAATCAAAGGTGTTGAAGAAGAAGACATTTC
ACCAGGTTTTGTACTAACATCGCCAAAGAACCCTATCAAGAGTGTTACCAAGTTTGTAGCTCAAATTGCT
ATTGTAGAATTAAAATCTATCATAGCAGCCGGTTTTTCATGTGTTATGCATGTTCATACAGCAATTGAAG
AGGTACATATTGTTAAGTTATTGCACAAATTAGAAAAGGGTACCAACCGTAAGTCAAAGAAACCACCTGC
TTTTGCTAAGAAGGGTATGAAGGTCATCGCTGTTTTAGAAACTGAAGCTCCAGTTTGTGTGGAAACTTAC
CAAGATTACCCTCAATTAGGTAGATTCACTTTGAGAGATCAAGGTACCACAATAGCAATTGGTAAAATTG
TTAAAATTGCCGAGTAAGAGCTCCAATTCGCCCTATAGTGAGTCGTATTACAATTCACTGGCCGTCGTTT
TACAACGTCGTGACTGGGAAAACCCTGGCGTTACCCAACTTAATCGCCTTGCAGCACATCCCCCTTTCGC
CAGCTGGCGTAATAGCGAAGAGGCCCGCACCGATCGCCCTTCCCAACAGTTGCGCAGCCTGAATGGCGAA
TGGCGCG
[124 nt withheld, positions 5888-6011]
C
[91 nt withheld, positions 6013-6103]
A
[49 nt withheld, positions 6105-6153]
CCTTTGACGTTGGAGTCCACGTTCTTT
[37 nt withheld, positions 6181-6217]
ACCCTATCTCGGTCTATTCTTTTGATTTATAAGGGATTTTGCCGATTTCGGCCTATTGGTTAAAAAATGA
GCTGATTTAACAAAAATTTAACGCGAATTTTAACAAAATATTAACGTTTACAATTTCCTGATGCGGTATT
TTCTCCTTACGCATCTGTGCGGTATTTCACACCGCATAGGGTAATAACTGATATAATTAAATTGAAGCTC
TAATTTGTGAGTTTAGTATACATGCATTTACTTATAATACAGTTTTTTAGTTTTGCTGGCCGCATCTTCT
CAAATATGCTTCCCAGCCTGCTTTTCTGTAACGTTCACCCTCTACCTTAGCATCCCTTCCCTTTGCAAAT
AGTCCTCTTCCAACAATAATAATGTCAGATCCTGTAGAGACCACATCATCCACGGTTCTATACTGTTGAC
CCAATGCGTCTCCCTTGTCATCTAAACCCACACCGGGTGTCATAATCAACCAATCGTAACCTTCATCTCT
TCCACCCATGTCTCTTTGAGCAATAAAGCCGATAACAAAATCTTTGTCGCTCTTCGCAATGTCAACAGTA
CCCTTAGTATATTCTCCAGTAGATAGGGAGCCCTTGCATGACAATTCTGCTAACATCAAAAGGCCTCTAG
GTTCCTTTGTTACTTCTTCTGCCGCCTGCTTCAAACCGCTAACAATACCTGGGCCCACCACACCGTGTGC
ATTCGTAATGTCTGCCCATTCTGCTATTCTGTATACACCCGCAGAGTACTGCAATTTGACTGTATTACCA
ATGTCAGCAAATTTTCTGTCTTCGAAGAGTAAAAAATTGTACTTGGCGGATAATGCCTTTAGCGGCTTAA
CTGTGCCCTCCATGGAAAAATCAGTCAAGATATCCACATGTGTTTTTAGTAAACAAATTTTGGGACCTAA
TGCTTCAACTAACTCCAGTAATTCCTTGGTGGTACGAACATCCAATGAAGCACACAAGTTTGTTTGCTTT
TCGTGCATGATATTAAATAGCTTGGCAGCAACAGGACTAGGATGAGTAGCAGCACGTTCCTTATATGTAG
CTTTCGACATGATTTATCTTCGTTTCCTGCAGGTTTTTGTTCTGTGCAGTTGGGTTAAGAATACTGGGCA
ATTTCATGTTTCTTCAACACTACATATGCGTATATATACCAATCTAAGTCTGTGCTCCTTCCTTCGTTCT
TCCTTCTGTTCGGAGATTACCGAATCAAAAAAATTTCAAAGAAACCGAAATCAAAAAAAAGAATAAAAAA
AAAATGATGAATTGAATTGAAAAGCTGTGGTATGGTGCACTCTCAGTACAATCTGCTCTGATGCCGCATA
GTTAAGCCAGCCCCGACACCCGCCAACACCCGCTGACGCGCCCTGACGGGCTTGTCTGCTCCCGGCATCC
GCTTACAGACAAGCTGTGACCGTCTCCGGGAGCTGCATGTGTCAGAGGTTTTCACCGTCATCACCGAAAC
GCGCGA
Features (pLannotate 1.2.2; 18 found; start..end, strand, type, name):
     96..200     +  promoter       AmpR promoter: bla
    201..1061    +  CDS            AmpR: β-lactamase; bla; confers resistance to ampicillin, carbenicillin, and related antibiotics
   1232..1820    +  rep_origin     ori: high-copy-number ColE1/pMB1/pBR322/pUC origin of replication
   2003..2095    +  CDS            lacI (fragment): lac repressor; lacI; The lac repressor binds to the lac operator to inhibit transcription in E. coli. This inhibition can be relieved by adding lactose or isopropyl-β-D-thiogalactopyranoside (IPTG).
   2108..2129    +  protein_bind   CAP binding site: CAP binding activates transcription in the presence of cAMP. E. coli catabolite activator protein
   2144..2174    +  promoter       lac promoter: promoter for the E. coli lac operon
   2182..2198    +  protein_bind   lac operator: The lac repressor binds to the lac operator to inhibit transcription in E. coli. This inhibition can be relieved by adding lactose or isopropyl-β-D-thiogalactopyranoside (IPTG). lac repressor encoded by lacI
   2243..2261    +  promoter       T3 promoter: promoter for bacteriophage T3 RNA polymerase
   2320..3102    +  CDS            HSP42 (fragment): HSP42_YEAST - Experimental evidence at protein level: Swiss-Prot protein existence level 1. From Saccharomyces cerevisiae (strain ATCC 204508 / S288c) (Baker's yeast).
   3687..5684    +  CDS            SUP35: ERF3_YEAST - Also known as GST1, PNM2, SAL3, SUF12, SUP2. Experimental evidence at protein level: Swiss-Prot protein existence level 1. Involved in translation termination. Stimulates the activity of ERF1. Binds guanine nucleotides. Recruited by polyadenylate-binding protein PAB1 to poly(A)-tails of mRNAs. Interaction with PAB1 is also required for regulation of normal mRNA decay through translation termination-coupled poly(A) shortening. From Saccharomyces cerevisiae (strain ATCC 204508 / S288c) (Baker's yeast).
   5702..5720    -  promoter       T7 promoter: promoter for bacteriophage T7 RNA polymerase
   5723..5880    +  CDS            lacZα (fragment): LacZα fragment of β-galactosidase; lacZ fragment
   5888..6343    +  rep_origin     f1 ori (sequence partly withheld): f1 bacteriophage origin of replication; arrow indicates direction of (+) strand synthesis
   6344..6395    -  misc_feature   bom (fragment): basis of mobility region from pBR322
   6474..7277    -  CDS            URA3: orotidine-5'-phosphate decarboxylase, required for uracil biosynthesis; S. cerevisiae URA3; yeast auxotrophic marker, counterselectable with 5-fluoroorotic acid (5-FOA)
   7278..7493    -  promoter       URA3 promoter: S. cerevisiae URA3
   7508..7557    -  misc_feature   bom (fragment): basis of mobility region from pBR322
   7659..1       -  CDS            rop (fragment) (across the origin): Rop protein, which maintains plasmids at low copy number; rop
