[The description below was written by a language model from this plasmid's Addgene catalogue record and pLannotate feature annotations shown in this document.]
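Description:
pRS306Sup35R1+2 is a yeast plasmid built on pRS306, an integrating shuttle vector of the pRS series. The feature table shows no yeast replication origin or centromere (no 2μ or CEN/ARS element), consistent with a vector that must integrate into the yeast genome to be stably maintained. In E. coli it is propagated at high copy from a ColE1/pUC-type origin with ampicillin selection through β-lactamase. An f1 origin and remnants of the lacZα/lac promoter cloning region with flanking T3 and T7 promoters are carried over from the backbone. Selection in yeast uses URA3 under its own promoter. This marker complements uracil auxotrophy and can be counterselected with 5-fluoroorotic acid, which is what makes integrate-then-excise allele replacement possible with such vectors, although the record does not state that this strategy was used.

The insert, about 3.3 kb and cloned between ClaI and SacI, is a Saccharomyces cerevisiae SUP35 variant named Sup35R1+2. SUP35 encodes the translation termination factor eRF3, whose prion form underlies [PSI+]. The annotated SUP35 coding sequence is preceded by several hundred bases of unannotated sequence and a fragment matching HSP42. This suggests that upstream genomic flanking DNA was included, though no promoter for SUP35 is explicitly annotated or stated. The associated publication concerns chimeric yeast prions used to examine how PrP repeats affect conformational conversion and amyloid assembly. The "R1+2" designation presumably refers to an altered repeat region, but the record does not define the exact modification. The plasmid is suited to expressing this Sup35 variant in yeast for prion studies.
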