Addgene plasmid #17716: pRS306Sup35R1+2
Depositing lab: Susan Lindquist. Depositing organization: Whitehead Institute for Biomedical Research. Publication: Probing the role of PrP repeats in conformational conversion and amyloid assembly of chimeric yeast prions. Dong J, Bloom JD, Goncharov V, Chattopadhyay M, Millhauser GL, Lynn DG, Scheibel T, Lindquist S. J Biol Chem. 2007 Nov 23. 282(47):34204-12. 10.1074/jbc.M704952200 PubMed 17893150.
Backbone
  Vector backbone: pRS306
  Backbone size w/o insert (bp): 4300
  Vector type: Yeast Expression
  Selectable markers: URA3
Growth in bacteria
  Bacterial resistance: Ampicillin, 100 μg/mL
  Growth temperature: 37°C
  Growth strain: DH5alpha
  Copy number: High Copy
Gene/Insert
  Gene/Insert name: Sup35R1+2 (alt name: sup35)
  Species: S. cerevisiae (budding yeast)
  Insert size (bp): 3300
  Entrez Gene: SUP35 (a.k.a. YDR172W, GST1, PNM2, SAL3, SUF12, SUP2, SUP36)
  Cloning method: Restriction Enzyme; 5′ cloning site ClaI (unknown if destroyed); 3′ cloning site SacI (unknown if destroyed)
  Sequencing primers: 5′ n/a
Terms and licenses: Academic/Nonprofit Terms; Industry Terms: Not Available to Industry
How to cite: pRS306Sup35R1+2 was a gift from Susan Lindquist (Addgene plasmid # 17716 ; http://n2t.net/addgene:17716 ; RRID:Addgene_17716)
