>Addgene plasmid #17716 | pRS306Sup35R1+2 | addgene partial sequence | sequence record 23644 | 17716 with Sup35-F (AAAGCTCCCATTGCTTCTGA)
GTTGGTNATCTTCTCTTGAAGACTCCATTGTACTGTAACAAAAAGCGGTTTCTTCATCGACTTGCTCGGA
ATAACATCTATATCTGCCCACTAGCAACAGGATCCATGTCGGATTCAAACCAAGGCAACAATCAGCAAAA
CTACCAGCAATACAGCCAGAACGGTAACCAACAACAAGGTAACAACAGATACCAAGGTTATCAAGCTTAC
AATGCTCAAGCCCAACCTGCAGGTGGGTACTACCAAAATTACCAAGGTTATTCCGGATATCCACAAGGTG
GAGGTACTTGGGGTCAACCCCATGGAGGTGGTTGGGGTCAACCACAAGGCGGCCGTGGAAATTACAAAAA
CTTCAACTACAATAACAATTTGCAAGGATATCAAGCTGGTTTCCAACCACAGTCTCAAGGTATGTCTTTG
AACGACTTTCAAAAGCAACAAAAGCAGGCCGCTCCCAAACCAAAGAAGACTTTGAAGCTTGTCTCCAGTT
CCGGTATCAAGTTGGCCAATGCTACCAAGAAGGTTGGCACAAAACCTGCCGAATCTGATAAGAAAGAGGA
AGAGAAGTCTGCTGAAACCAAAGAACCAACTAAAGAGCCAACAAAGGTCGAAGAACCAGTTAAAAAGGAG
GAGAAACCAGTCCAGACTGAAGAAAAGACGGAGGAAAAATCGGAACTTCCAAAGGTAGAAGACCTTAAAA
TCTCTGAATCAACACATAATACCAACAATGCCAATGGTTACCAGTGCTG
